Addgene plasmid #171725: E1_pENTR_L1-L4_NI_G1333-DddtoxA-N
Purpose: ptpTALECD vector assembly, Entry clone 1 with attL1 and L4
Depositing lab: Shin-ichi Arimura. Depositing organization: University of Tokyo, Graduate School of Agricultural and Life Sciences. Publication: Targeted base editing in the plastid genome of Arabidopsis thaliana. Nakazato I, Okuno M, Yamamoto H, Tamura Y, Itoh T, Shikanai T, Takanashi H, Tsutsumi N, Arimura SI. Nat Plants. 2021 Jul;7(7):906-913. doi: 10.1038/s41477-021-00954-6. Epub 2021 Jul 1. PubMed 34211131.
Backbone
  Vector backbone: PINII
  Vector type: Multisite Gateway entry vector
Growth in bacteria
  Bacterial resistance: Kanamycin, 50 μg/mL
  Growth temperature: 37°C
  Growth strain: DH5alpha
  Copy number: High Copy
Gene/Insert
  Gene/Insert name: C- and N-termini of TALEN, half of cytidine deaminase domain of dddA of Burkholderia cenocepacia, uracil glycosylase inhibitor
  Species: Synthetic
  Cloning method: Ligation Independent Cloning
Terms and licenses: Academic/Nonprofit Terms; Industry Terms: Not Available to Industry
Depositor comments: Multisite Gateway entry vector to express one hand of pTALECD-UGI. Use th Platinum Gate TALEN Kit (Kit # 1000000044 ) for assembling of TALE repeats, in which use this plasmid in the last step.
How to cite: E1_pENTR_L1-L4_NI_G1333-DddtoxA-N was a gift from Shin-ichi Arimura (Addgene plasmid # 171725 ; http://n2t.net/addgene:171725 ; RRID:Addgene_171725)
