[The description below was written by a language model from this plasmid's Addgene catalogue record and pLannotate feature annotations shown in this document.]
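Description:
E1_pENTR_L1-L4_NI_G1333-DddtoxA-N is a MultiSite Gateway entry clone of about 4.1 kb, used as the first entry module when assembling ptpTALECD vectors for targeted cytidine base editing of the plastid genome. It is maintained in E. coli as a high-copy plasmid on a ColE1/pUC-type origin with kanamycin selection (KanR, aph(3')-Ia). rrnB T1 and T2 terminators sit upstream of the attL1 site, as is typical of pENTR-type backbones. The catalogue lists the backbone as "PINII" without further explanation.

The payload lies between attL1 and attL4, which direct its positional transfer into a destination vector in a multi-fragment LR reaction. After attL1 come a short HA epitope fragment and a TALE N-terminal region (annotated by homology to AvrXa10). This is followed by a lacZα stuffer cassette derived from pBluescript, with the lac promoter and operator, T7 and T3 promoters and MCS remnants. Continuing across the origin of the circular map, the stuffer is followed by the TALE C-terminal segment (AvrBs3-like), a fragment of the Burkholderia cenocepacia DddA double-stranded DNA cytidine deaminase, and the phage PBS2 uracil glycosylase inhibitor (UGI), which blocks excision of the uracil produced by editing. The name indicates the N-terminal half of DddA toxin split at G1333, and probably an NI-type last repeat, although the record does not spell this out.

According to the depositor, the TALE repeat array is assembled with the Platinum Gate TALEN kit, and this plasmid serves as the recipient in the final step, presumably with the array replacing the lacZα stuffer. The result encodes one "hand" of a pTALECD-UGI pair, whose deaminase activity depends on a partner carrying the complementary DddA half. No plant promoter or plastid transit peptide is annotated, so these are presumably supplied by other modules.
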