Features (pLannotate 1.2.2; 22 found; start..end, strand, type, name):
     58..177     +  CDS            avrBs3 (fragment): AVRB3_XANEU - Experimental evidence at protein level: Swiss-Prot protein existence level 1. Avirulence protein. Acts as a transcription factor in C.annuum plants. In susceptible plants lacking the Bs3 resistance gene induces expression of a number of genes, including genes homologous to a family of auxin-induced genes, alpha-expansin genes, pectate lyase, anthocyanidin glucoside rhamnosyl transferase and at least one transcription factor, UPA20. Their expression leads to plant hypertrophy in mesophyll cells, probably mainly mediated by UPA20 (PubMed:17962565). In resistant plants induces the h
    178..318     +  CDS            dddA (fragment): DDDA_BURC1 - Experimental evidence at protein level: Swiss-Prot protein existence level 1. Toxic component of a toxin-immunity protein module, which functions as a cellular contact-dependent growth inhibition (CDI) system. CDI modules allow bacteria to communicate with and inhibit the growth of closely related neighboring bacteria in a contact-dependent fashion. Bacteria that have this module inhibit or kill bacteria without it, giving them a growth advantage. Probably specifically inhibited by cognate immunity protein DddI (Probable). The C-terminal 163 residue fragment has double-stranded DN
    331..579     +  CDS            UGI: UNGI_BPPB2 - Experimental evidence at protein level: Swiss-Prot protein existence level 1. This protein binds specifically and reversibly to the host uracil-DNA glycosylase, preventing removal of uracil residues from PBS2 DNA by the host uracil-excision repair system. From Bacillus phage PBS2 (Bacteriophage PBS2).
    608..703     -  protein_bind   attL4: mutant version of attL; recombination site for the Gateway® LR reaction LR Clonase™
    729..747     -  promoter       T7 promoter: promoter for bacteriophage T7 RNA polymerase
    881..1690    +  CDS            KanR: aminoglycoside phosphotransferase; aph(3')-Ia; confers resistance to kanamycin in bacteria or G418 (Geneticin®) in eukaryotes
   1837..2425    +  rep_origin     ori: high-copy-number ColE1/pMB1/pBR322/pUC origin of replication
   2608..2700    +  CDS            lacI (fragment): lac repressor; lacI; The lac repressor binds to the lac operator to inhibit transcription in E. coli. This inhibition can be relieved by adding lactose or isopropyl-β-D-thiogalactopyranoside (IPTG).
   2755..2782    -  terminator     rrnB T2 terminator: transcription terminator T2 from the E. coli rrnB gene
   2914..2957    +  terminator     rrnB T1 terminator: Escherichia coli rrnB; transcription terminator T1 from the E. coli rrnB gene
   3004..3040    -  CDS            lacZα (fragment): LacZα fragment of β-galactosidase; lacZ fragment
   3056..3155    +  protein_bind   attL1: mutant version of attL; recombination site for the Gateway® LR reaction LR Clonase™
   3158..3184    +  CDS            3xHA (fragment): three tandem HA epitope tags
   3194..3604    +  CDS            avrXa10 (fragment): AVX10_XANOO - Experimental evidence at protein level: Swiss-Prot protein existence level 1. Avirulence protein. Induces the hypersensitive response (HR)in rice plants carrying the resistance gene Xa10. Activity depends on the presence of the core repeat domains; replacement with repeat domains from other proteins (AvrBs3 of X.euvesicatoria (AC P14727) or AvrXa7 of this organism) does not elicit the HR. Probably acts as a transcription factor in its host plant (rice) to induce plant resistance or disease. From Xanthomonas oryzae pv. oryzae.
   3606..3624    -  rep_origin     f1 ori (fragment): f1 bacteriophage origin of replication; arrow indicates direction of (+) strand synthesis
   3629..3784    -  CDS            lacZα (fragment): LacZα fragment of β-galactosidase; lacZ fragment
   3792..3810    +  promoter       T7 promoter: promoter for bacteriophage T7 RNA polymerase
   3819..3842    -  misc_feature   MCS (fragment): pBluescript multiple cloning site
   3858..3876    -  promoter       T3 promoter: promoter for bacteriophage T3 RNA polymerase
   3921..3937    -  protein_bind   lac operator: The lac repressor binds to the lac operator to inhibit transcription in E. coli. This inhibition can be relieved by adding lactose or isopropyl-β-D-thiogalactopyranoside (IPTG). lac repressor encoded by lacI
   3945..3975    -  promoter       lac promoter: promoter for the E. coli lac operon
   3990..4011    -  protein_bind   CAP binding site: CAP binding activates transcription in the presence of cAMP. E. coli catabolite activator protein
>Addgene plasmid #171725 | E1_pENTR_L1-L4_NI_G1333-DddtoxA-N | addgene full sequence | sequence record 338622 | Addgene NGS Result
ACCCCTGAGCAGGTAGTGGCTATTGCATCCAACATAGGGGGCAGACCCGCACTGGAGTCAATTGTTGCCC
AGTTATCTCGCCCTGATCCGGCGTTGGCCGCGTTGACCAACGACCACCTCGTCGCCTTGGCCTGCCTCGG
CGGGCGTCCTGCGCTGGATGCAGTGAAAAAGGGATTGGGGGGATCTGGTAGCTATGCGTTAGGACCCTAT
CAGATTTCAGCTCCTCAATTGCCTGCCTATAATGGGCAAACTGTTGGCACCTTTTACTACGTCAATGATG
CTGGAGGGTTAGAATCCAAGGTGTTCTCAAGTGGTGGTTCTGGAGGTAGTACGAATCTTTCGGACATCAT
AGAGAAGGAAACTGGAAAACAGCTCGTTATCCAAGAGAGCATTCTCATGTTGCCAGAAGAAGTTGAAGAG
GTTATAGGCAACAAACCGGAATCTGACATTCTGGTACATACCGCTTATGATGAGTCAACAGATGAGAACG
TCATGCTTTTGACATCTGATGCACCAGAATACAAACCTTGGGCACTTGTGATTCAGGATTCCAATGGTGA
GAACAAGATCAAGATGCTATGATAACTCGAGCGATCCTCTAGACACCCAACTTTTCTATACAAAGTTGGC
ATTATAAGAAAGCATTGCTTATCAATTTGTTGCAACGAACAGGTCACTATCAGTCAAAATAAAATCATTA
TTTGCCATCCAGCTGCAGGGCGGCCGCCCCTATAGTGAGTCGTATTACATGGTCATAGCTGTTTCCTGGC
AGCTCTGGCCCGTGTCTCAAAATCTCTGATGTTACATTGCACAAGATAAAAATATATCATCATGAACAAT
AAAACTGTCTGCTTACATAAACAGTAATACAAGGGGTGTTATGAGCCATATTCAACGGGAAACGTCGAGG
CCGCGATTAAATTCCAACATGGATGCTGATTTATATGGGTATAAATGGGCTCGCGATAATGTCGGGCAAT
CAGGTGCGACAATCTATCGCTTGTATGGGAAGCCCGATGCGCCAGAGTTGTTTCTGAAACATGGCAAAGG
TAGCGTTGCCAATGATGTTACAGATGAGATGGTCAGACTAAACTGGCTGACGGAATTTATGCCTCTTCCG
ACCATCAAGCATTTTATCCGTACTCCTGATGATGCATGGTTACTCACCACTGCGATCCCCGGAAAAACAG
CATTCCAGGTATTAGAAGAATATCCTGATTCAGGTGAAAATATTGTTGATGCGCTGGCAGTGTTCCTGCG
CCGGTTGCATTCGATTCCTGTTTGTAATTGTCCTTTTAACAGCGATCGCGTATTTCGCCTTGCTCAGGCG
CAATCACGAATGAATAACGGTTTGGTTGATGCGAGTGATTTTGATGACGAGCGTAATGGCTGGCCTGTTG
AACAAGTCTGGAAAGAAATGCATAAACTTTTGCCATTCTCACCGGATTCAGTCGTCACTCATGGTGATTT
CTCACTTGATAACCTTATTTTTGACGAGGGGAAATTAATAGGTTGTATTGATGTTGGACGAGTCGGAATC
GCAGACCGATACCAGGATCTTGCCATCCTATGGAACTGCCTCGGTGAGTTTTCTCCTTCATTACAGAAAC
GGCTTTTTCAAAAATATGGTATTGATAATCCTGATATGAATAAATTGCAGTTTCATTTGATGCTCGATGA
GTTTTTCTAATCAGAATTGGTTAATTGGTTGTAACACTGGCAGAGCATTACGCTGACTTGACGGGACGGC
GCAAGCTCATGACCAAAATCCCTTAACGTGAGTTACGCGTCGTTCCACTGAGCGTCAGACCCCGTAGAAA
AGATCAAAGGATCTTCTTGAGATCCTTTTTTTCTGCGCGTAATCTGCTGCTTGCAAACAAAAAAACCACC
GCTACCAGCGGTGGTTTGTTTGCCGGATCAAGAGCTACCAACTCTTTTTCCGAAGGTAACTGGCTTCAGC
AGAGCGCAGATACCAAATACTGTTCTTCTAGTGTATCCGTAGTTAGGCCACCACTTCAAGAACTCTGTAG
CACCGCCTACATACCTCGCTCTGCTAATCCTGTTACCAGTGGCTGCTGCCAGTGGCGATAAGTCGTGTCT
TACCGGGTTGGACTCAAGACGATAGTTACCGGATAAGGCGCAGCGGTCGGGCTGAACGGGGGGTTCGTGC
ACACAGCCCAGCTTGGAGCGAACGACCTACACCGAACTGAGATACCTACAGCGTGAGCTATGAGAAAGCG
CCACGCTTCCCGAAGGGAGAAAGGCGGACAGGTATCCGGTAAGCGGCATGGTCGGAACAGGAGAGCGCAC
GAGGGAGCTTCCAGGGGGAAACGCCTGGTATCTTTATAGTCCTGTCGGGTTTCGCCACCTCTGACTTGAG
CGTCGATTTTTGTGATGCTCGTCAGGGGGGCGGAGCCTATGGAAAAACGCCAGCAACGCGGCCTTTTTAC
GGTTCCTGGCCTTTTGCTGGCCTTTTGCTCACATGTTCTTTCCTGCGTTATCCCCTGATTCTGTGGATAA
CCGTATTACCGCCTTTGAGTGAGCTGATACCGCTCGCCGCAGCCGAACGACCGAGCGCAGCGAGTCAGTG
AGCGAGGAAGCGGAAGAGCGCCCAATACGCAAACCGCCTCTCCCCGCGCGTTGGCCGATTCATTAATGCA
GCTGGCACGACAGGTTTCCCGACTGGAAAGCGGGCAGTGAGCGCAACGCAATTAATACGCGTACCGCTAG
CCAGGAAGAGTTTGTAGAAACGCAAAAAGGCCATCCGTCAGGATGGCCTTCTGCTTAGTTTGATGCCTGG
CAGTTTATGGCGGGCGTCCTGCCCGCCACCCTCCGGGCCGTTGCTTCACAACGTTCAAATCCGCTCCCGG
CGGATTTGTCCTACTCAGGAGAGCGTTCACCGACAAACAACAGATAAAACGAAAGGCCCAGTCTTCCGAC
TGAGCCTTTCGTTTTATTTGATGCCTGGCAGTTCCCTACTCTCGCGTTAACGCTAGCATGGATGTTTTCC
CAGTCACGACGTTGTAAAACGACGGCCAGTCTTAAGCTCGGGCCCCAAATAATGATTTTATTTTGACTGA
TAGTGACCTGTTCGTTGCAACAAATTGATGAGCAATGCTTTTTTATAATGCCAACTTTGTACAAAAAAGC
AGGCTTTTACCCATACGATGTTCCAGATTACGCTGATATCGCCGATCTACGCACGCTCGGCTACAGCCAG
CAGCAACAGGAGAAGATCAAACCGAAGGTTCGTTCGACAGTGGCGCAGCACCACGAGGCACTGGTCGGCC
ACGGGTTTACACACGCGCACATCGTTGCGTTAAGCCAACACCCGGCAGCGTTAGGGACCGTCGCTGTCAA
GTATCAGGACATGATCGCAGCGTTGCCAGAGGCGACACACGAAGCGATCGTTGGCGTCGGCAAACAGTGG
TCCGGCGCACGCGCTCTGGAGGCCTTGCTCACGGTGGCGGGAGAGTTGAGAGGTCCACCGTTACAGTTGG
ACACAGGCCAACTTCTCAAGATTGCAAAACGTGGCGGCGTGACCGCAGTGGAGGCAGTGCATGCATGGCG
CAATGCACTGACGGGTGCCCCGCTCAAGGAGACGGGCGCCGCTACAGGGCGCGTCCCATTCGCCATTCAG
GCTGCGCAACTGTTGGGAAGGGCGATCGGTGCGGGCCTCTTCGCTATTACGCCAGCTGGCGAAAGGGGGA
TGTGCTGCAAGGCGATTAAGTTGGGTAACGCCAGGGTTTTCCCAGTCACGACGTTGTAAAACGACGGCCA
GTGAGCGCGCGTAATACGACTCACTATAGGGCGAATTGGGTACCGGGCCCCCCCTCGAGGTCCTCCAGCT
TTTGTTCCCTTTAGTGAGGGTTAATTGCGCGCTTGGCGTAATCATGGTCATAGCTGTTTCCTGTGTGAAA
TTGTTATCCGCTCACAATTCCACACAACATACGAGCCGGAAGCATAAAGTGTAAAGCCTGGGGTGCCTAA
TGAGTGAGCTAACTCACATTAATTGCGTTGCGCTCACTGCCCGCTTTCCACCGGTCGTCTCC
